>Addgene plasmid #183927 | PHR-GFP-VP16 | addgene full sequence | sequence record 371358 | Addgene NGS Result
TAGTTATTAATAGTAATCAATTACGGGGTCATTAGTTCATAGCCCATATATGGAGTTCCGCGTTACATAA
CTTACGGTAAATGGCCCGCCTGGCTGACCGCCCAACGACCCCCGCCCATTGACGTCAATAATGACGTATG
TTCCCATAGTAACGCCAATAGGGACTTTCCATTGACGTCAATGGGTGGAGTATTTACGGTAAACTGCCCA
CTTGGCAGTACATCAAGTGTATCATATGCCAAGTACGCCCCCTATTGACGTCAATGACGGTAAATGGCCC
GCCTGGCATTATGCCCAGTACATGACCTTATGGGACTTTCCTACTTGGCAGTACATCTACGTATTAGTCA
TCGCTATTACCATGGTGATGCGGTTTTGGCAGTACATCAATGGGCGTGGATAGCGGTTTGACTCACGGGG
ATTTCCAAGTCTCCACCCCATTGACGTCAATGGGAGTTTGTTTTGGCACCAAAATCAACGGGACTTTCCA
AAATGTCGTAACAACTCCGCCCCATTGACGCAAATGGGCGGTAGGCGTGTACGGTGGGAGGTCTATATAA
GCAGAGCTGGTTTAGTGAACCGTCAGATCCGCTAGCGCTACCGGACTCAGATCTCGAGGCCACCATGAAG
ATGGACAAAAAGACTATAGTTTGGTTTAGAAGAGACCTAAGGATTGAGGATAATCCTGCATTAGCAGCAG
CTGCTCACGAAGGATCTGTTTTTCCTGTCTTCATTTGGTGTCCTGAAGAAGAAGGACAGTTTTATCCTGG
AAGAGCTTCAAGATGGTGGATGAAACAATCACTTGCTCACTTATCTCAATCCTTGAAGGCTCTTGGATCT
GACCTCACTTTAATCAAAACCCACAACACGATTTCAGCGATCTTGGATTGTATCCGCGTTACCGGTGCTA
CAAAAGTCGTCTTTAACCACCTCTATGATCCTGTTTCGTTAGTTCGGGACCATACCGTAAAGGAGAAGCT
GGTGGAACGTGGGATCTCTGTGCAAAGCTACAATGGAGATCTATTGTATGAACCGTGGGAGATATACTGC
GAAAAGGGCAAACCTTTTACGAGTTTCAATTCTTACTGGAAGAAATGCTTAGATATGTCGATTGAATCCG
TTATGCTTCCTCCTCCTTGGCGGTTGATGCCAATAACTGCAGCGGCTGAAGCGATTTGGGCGTGTTCGAT
TGAAGAACTAGGGCTGGAGAATGAGGCCGAGAAACCGAGCAATGCGTTGTTAACTAGAGCTTGGTCTCCA
GGATGGAGCAATGCTGATAAGTTACTAAATGAGTTCATCGAGAAGCAGTTGATAGATTATGCAAAGAACA
GCAAGAAAGTTGTTGGGAATTCTACTTCACTACTTTCTCCGTATCTCCATTTCGGGGAAATAAGCGTCAG
ACACGTTTTCCAGTGTGCCCGGATGAAACAAATTATATGGGCAAGAGATAAGAACAGTGAAGGAGAAGAA
AGTGCAGATCTTTTTCTTAGGGGAATCGGTTTAAGAGAGTATTCTCGGTATATATGTTTCAACTTCCCGT
TTACTCACGAGCAATCGTTGTTGAGTCATCTTCGGTTTTTCCCTTGGGATGCTGATGTTGATAAGTTCAA
GGCCTGGAGACAAGGCAGGACCGGTTATCCGTTGGTGGATGCCGGAATGAGAGAGCTTTGGGCTACCGGA
TGGATGCATAACAGAATAAGAGTGATTGTTTCAAGCTTTGCTGTGAAGTTTCTTCTCCTTCCATGGAAAT
GGGGAATGAAGTATTTCTGGGATACACTTTTGGATGCTGATTTGGAATGTGACATCCTTGGCTGGCAGTA
TATCTCTGGGAGTATCCCCGATGGCCACGAGCTTGATCGCTTGGACAATCCCGCGTTACAAGGCGCCAAA
TATGACCCAGAAGGTGAGTACATAAGGCAATGGCTTCCCGAGCTTGCGAGATTGCCAACTGAATGGATCC
ATCATCCATGGGACGCTCCTTTAACCGTACTCAAAGCTTCTGGTGTGGAACTCGGAACAAACTATGCGAA
ACCCATTGTAGACATCGACACAGCTCGTGAGCTACTAGCTAAAGCTATTTCAAGAACCCGTGAAGCACAG
ATCATGATCGGAGCAGCAGCCCGGGTCATGGTGAGCAAGGGCGAGGAGCTGTTCACCGGGGTGGTGCCCA
TCCTGGTCGAGCTGGACGGCGACGTAAACGGCCACAAGTTCAGCGTGTCCGGCGAGGGCGAGGGCGATGC
CACCTACGGCAAGCTGACCCTGAAGTTCATCTGCACCACCGGCAAGCTGCCCGTGCCCTGGCCCACCCTC
GTGACCACCCTGACCTACGGCGTGCAGTGCTTCAGCCGCTACCCCGACCACATGAAGCAGCACGACTTCT
TCAAGTCCGCCATGCCCGAAGGCTACGTCCAGGAGCGCACCATCTTCTTCAAGGACGACGGCAACTACAA
GACCCGCGCCGAGGTGAAGTTCGAGGGCGACACCCTGGTGAACCGCATCGAGCTGAAGGGCATCGACTTC
AAGGAGGACGGCAACATCCTGGGGCACAAGCTGGAGTACAACTACAACAGCCACAACGTCTATATCATGG
CCGACAAGCAGAAGAACGGCATCAAGGTGAACTTCAAGATCCGCCACAACATCGAGGACGGCAGCGTGCA
GCTCGCCGACCACTACCAGCAGAACACCCCCATCGGCGACGGCCCCGTGCTGCTGCCCGACAACCACTAC
CTGAGCACCCAGTCCGCCCTGAGCAAAGACCCCAACGAGAAGCGCGATCACATGGTCCTGCTGGAGTTCG
TGACCGCCGCCGGGATCACTCTCGGCATGGACGAGCTGTACAAGAGCGGCCGCAGGGGGCGTCGACTGGG
TACCCCTCCTAAGAAGAAGAGGAAGGTTGCCCCCACCATGGATAAAAAGAAGAGAAAGGCCCCCCCGACC
GATGTCAGCCTGGGGGACGAGCTCCACTTAGACGGCGAGGACGTGGCGATGGCGCATGCCGACGCGCTAG
ACGATTTCGATCTGGACATGTTGGGGGACGGGGATTCCCCGGGTCCGGGATTTACCCCCCACGACTCCGC
CCCCTACGGCGCTCTGGATATGGCCGACTTCGAGTTTGAGCAGATGTTTACCGATGCCCCTCTAGACGGG
GGGATCCACCGGATCTAGCGGCTAGATCATAATCAGCCATACCACATTTGTAGAGGTTTTACTTGCTTTA
AAAAACCTCCCACACCTCCCCCTGAACCTGAAACATAAAATGAATGCAATTGTTGTTGTTAACTTGTTTA
TTGCAGCTTATAATGGTTACAAATAAAGCAATAGCATCACAAATTTCACAAATAAAGCATTTTTTTCACT
GCATTCTAGTTGTGGTTTGTCCAAACTCATCAATGTATCTTAAGGCGTAAATTGTAAGCGTTAATATTTT
GTTAAAATTCGCGTTAAATTTTTGTTAAATCAGCTCATTTTTTAACCAATAGGCCGAAATCGGCAAAATC
CCTTATAAATCAAAAGAATAGACCGAGATAGGGT
[37 nt withheld, positions 3535-3571]
AAAGAACGTGGACTCCAACGTCAAAGG
[49 nt withheld, positions 3599-3647]
T
[91 nt withheld, positions 3649-3739]
G
[124 nt withheld, positions 3741-3864]
CAGGTGGCACTTTTCGGGGAAATGTGCGCGGAACCCCTATTTGTTTATTTTTCTAAATACATTCAAATAT
GTATCCGCTCATGAGACAATAACCCTGATAAATGCTTCAATAATATTGAAAAAGGAAGAGTCCTGAGGCG
GAAAGAACCAGCTGTGGAATGTGTGTCAGTTAGGGTGTGGAAAGTCCCCAGGCTCCCCAGCAGGCAGAAG
TATGCAAAGCATGCATCTCAATTAGTCAGCAACCAGGTGTGGAAAGTCCCCAGGCTCCCCAGCAGGCAGA
AGTATGCAAAGCATGCATCTCAATTAGTCAGCAACCATAGTCCCGCCCCTAACTCCGCCCATCCCGCCCC
TAACTCCGCCCAGTTCCGCCCATTCTCCGCCCCATGGCTGACTAATTTTTTTTATTTATGCAGAGGCCGA
GGCCGCCTCGGCCTCTGAGCTATTCCAGAAGTAGTGAGGAGGCTTTTTTGGAGGCCTAGGCTTTTGCAAA
GATCGATCAAGAGACAGGATGAGGATCGTTTCGCATGATTGAACAAGATGGATTGCACGCAGGTTCTCCG
GCCGCTTGGGTGGAGAGGCTATTCGGCTATGACTGGGCACAACAGACAATCGGCTGCTCTGATGCCGCCG
TGTTCCGGCTGTCAGCGCAGGGGCGCCCGGTTCTTTTTGTCAAGACCGACCTGTCCGGTGCCCTGAATGA
ACTGCAAGACGAGGCAGCGCGGCTATCGTGGCTGGCCACGACGGGCGTTCCTTGCGCAGCTGTGCTCGAC
GTTGTCACTGAAGCGGGAAGGGACTGGCTGCTATTGGGCGAAGTGCCGGGGCAGGATCTCCTGTCATCTC
ACCTTGCTCCTGCCGAGAAAGTATCCATCATGGCTGATGCAATGCGGCGGCTGCATACGCTTGATCCGGC
TACCTGCCCATTCGACCACCAAGCGAAACATCGCATCGAGCGAGCACGTACTCGGATGGAAGCCGGTCTT
GTCGATCAGGATGATCTGGACGAAGAGCATCAGGGGCTCGCGCCAGCCGAACTGTTCGCCAGGCTCAAGG
CGAGCATGCCCGACGGCGAGGATCTCGTCGTGACCCATGGCGATGCCTGCTTGCCGAATATCATGGTGGA
AAATGGCCGCTTTTCTGGATTCATCGACTGTGGCCGGCTGGGTGTGGCGGACCGCTATCAGGACATAGCG
TTGGCTACCCGTGATATTGCTGAAGAGCTTGGCGGCGAATGGGCTGACCGCTTCCTCGTGCTTTACGGTA
TCGCCGCTCCCGATTCGCAGCGCATCGCCTTCTATCGCCTTCTTGACGAGTTCTTCTGAGCGGGACTCTG
GGGTTCGAAATGACCGACCAAGCGACGCCCAACCTGCCATCACGAGATTTCGATTCCACCGCCGCCTTCT
ATGAAAGGTTGGGCTTCGGAATCGTTTTCCGGGACGCCGGCTGGATGATCCTCCAGCGCGGGGATCTCAT
GCTGGAGTTCTTCGCCCACCCTAGGGGGAGGCTAACTGAAACACGGAAGGAGACAATACCGGAAGGAACC
CGCGCTATGACGGCAATAAAAAGACAGAATAAAACGCACGGTGTTGGGTCGTTTGTTCATAAACGCGGGG
TTCGGTCCCAGGGCTGGCACTCTGTCGATACCCCACCGAGACCCCATTGGGGCCAATACGCCCGCGTTTC
TTCCTTTTCCCCACCCCACCCCCCAAGTTCGGGTGAAGGCCCAGGGCTCGCAGCCAACGTCGGGGCGGCA
GGCCCTGCCATAGCCTCAGGTTACTCATATATACTTTAGATTGATTTAAAACTTCATTTTTAATTTAAAA
GGATCTAGGTGAAGATCCTTTTTGATAATCTCATGACCAAAATCCCTTAACGTGAGTTTTCGTTCCACTG
AGCGTCAGACCCCGTAGAAAAGATCAAAGGATCTTCTTGAGATCCTTTTTTTCTGCGCGTAATCTGCTGC
TTGCAAACAAAAAAACCACCGCTACCAGCGGTGGTTTGTTTGCCGGATCAAGAGCTACCAACTCTTTTTC
CGAAGGTAACTGGCTTCAGCAGAGCGCAGATACCAAATACTGTTCTTCTAGTGTAGCCGTAGTTAGGCCA
CCACTTCAAGAACTCTGTAGCACCGCCTACATACCTCGCTCTGCTAATCCTGTTACCAGTGGCTGCTGCC
AGTGGCGATAAGTCGTGTCTTACCGGGTTGGACTCAAGACGATAGTTACCGGATAAGGCGCAGCGGTCGG
GCTGAACGGGGGGTTCGTGCACACAGCCCAGCTTGGAGCGAACGACCTACACCGAACTGAGATACCTACA
GCGTGAGCTATGAGAAAGCGCCACGCTTCCCGAAGGGAGAAAGGCGGACAGGTATCCGGTAAGCGGCAGG
GTCGGAACAGGAGAGCGCACGAGGGAGCTTCCAGGGGGAAACGCCTGGTATCTTTATAGTCCTGTCGGGT
TTCGCCACCTCTGACTTGAGCGTCGATTTTTGTGATGCTCGTCAGGGGGGCGGAGCCTATGGAAAAACGC
CAGCAACGCGGCCTTTTTACGGTTCCTGGCCTTTTGCTGGCCTTTTGCTCACATGTTCTTTCCTGCGTTA
TCCCCTGATTCTGTGGATAACCGTATTACCGCCATGCAT
Features (pLannotate 1.2.2; 16 found; start..end, strand, type, name):
     61..364     +  enhancer       CMV enhancer: human cytomegalovirus immediate early enhancer
    365..568     +  promoter       CMV promoter: human cytomegalovirus (CMV) immediate early promoter
    591..618     +  misc_feature   MCS (fragment): multiple cloning site
    625..2118    +  CDS            CRY2PHR: N-terminal photolyase homology region of Arabidopsis thaliana cryptochrome 2 binds to CIB1 upon exposure to blue light (Kennedy et al., 2010)
   2128..2844    +  CDS            EGFP: EGFP is a basic (constitutively fluorescent) green fluorescent protein published in 1996, derived from Aequorea victoria. It is reported to be a rapidly-maturing weak dimer with moderate acid sensitivity.
   2929..3139    +  CDS            VP16 AD (fragment): transcriptional activation domain of herpes simplex virus protein VP16 (Triezenberg et al., 1988; Cousens et al., 1989); UL48
   3175..3258    +  CDS            large T antigen (fragment): large T antigen from SV40 (simian virus 40)
   3281..3402    +  polyA_signal   SV40 poly(A) signal: SV40 polyadenylation signal
   3436..3864    -  rep_origin     f1 ori (sequence partly withheld): f1 bacteriophage origin of replication; arrow indicates direction of (+) strand synthesis
   3891..3995    +  promoter       AmpR promoter: bla
   3997..4354    +  promoter       SV40 promoter: SV40 enhancer and early promoter
   4389..5183    +  CDS            NeoR/KanR: aminoglycoside phosphotransferase from Tn5; aph(3')-II (or nptII); confers resistance to neomycin, kanamycin, and G418 (Geneticin®)
   5204..5356    +  CDS            ble (fragment): BLE_KLEPN - Experimental evidence at protein level: Swiss-Prot protein existence level 1. Binding protein with a strong affinity to the bleomycin family of antibiotics. Binds to CL990; an antimitotic-antibiotic compound. From Klebsiella pneumoniae.
   5415..5462    +  polyA_signal   HSV TK poly(A) signal: herpes simplex virus thymidine kinase polyadenylation signal (Cole and Stacy, 1985)
   5553..5569    -  polyA_signal   bGH poly(A) signal (fragment): bovine growth hormone polyadenylation signal
   5791..6379    +  rep_origin     ori: high-copy-number ColE1/pMB1/pBR322/pUC origin of replication
