[The description below was written by a language model from this plasmid's Addgene catalogue record and pLannotate feature annotations shown in this document.]
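Description:
PHR-GFP-VP16 is a 6.5 kb mammalian expression plasmid built on the Clontech pmCherryN1 backbone, in which the annotated fluorescent protein is EGFP rather than mCherry. It is propagated in E. coli as a high-copy plasmid through a ColE1/pUC-type origin and also carries an f1 phage origin. A single NeoR/KanR (aminoglycoside phosphotransferase) gene serves both hosts. A bacterial bla-type promoter drives it for kanamycin selection, and the SV40 enhancer/early promoter drives it for G418 selection of mammalian cells, with an HSV TK polyadenylation signal downstream. Short annotated fragments of ble, a bGH poly(A) signal and SV40 large T antigen appear to be backbone remnants or partial sequence matches rather than functional parts.

The payload is a single fusion reading frame expressed from the human CMV immediate-early enhancer and promoter and terminated by the SV40 poly(A) signal. From the N terminus it contains three parts:

- the photolyase homology region (PHR) of Arabidopsis thaliana cryptochrome 2
- EGFP
- a fragment of the herpes simplex virus VP16 (UL48) transcriptional activation domain

No mutations are recorded. CRY2PHR binds the CIB1-derived CIBN domain when exposed to blue light. The fusion can therefore be recruited on demand to any partner protein carrying CIBN, for example one tethered to a chromatin locus or promoter. That partner is not encoded on this plasmid. EGFP allows the localisation and recruitment of the activator to be followed by live imaging, while VP16 supplies a strong acidic activation domain. The construct is thus the soluble, light-recruitable activator half of a two-component optogenetic system. The associated study used it to examine how multivalent interactions and phase separation contribute to transcription activation.
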