Addgene plasmid #183927: PHR-GFP-VP16
Purpose: Optogenetic PHR domain coupled to GFP and VP16 activation domain; binds to CIBN upon blue light exposure
Depositing lab: Karsten Rippe. Depositing organization: Deutsches Krebsforschungszentrum (DKFZ). Publication: Transcription activation is enhanced by multivalent interactions independent of phase separation. Trojanowski J, Frank L, Rademacher A, Mucke N, Grigaitis P, Rippe K. Mol Cell. 2022 May 4. pii: S1097-2765(22)00328-8. doi: 10.1016/j.molcel.2022.04.017. PubMed 35537448.
Backbone
  Vector backbone: pmCherryN1
  Backbone manufacturer: Clontech
  Vector type: Mammalian Expression
  Selectable markers: Neomycin (select with G418)
Growth in bacteria
  Bacterial resistance: Kanamycin, 50 μg/mL
  Growth temperature: 37°C
  Growth strain: DH5alpha
  Copy number: High Copy
Gene/Insert
  Gene/Insert name: PHR-GFP-VP16 (alt names: PHR domain of CRY2; transactivation domain of UL48 (VP16))
  Species: A. thaliana (mustard weed), Synthetic
  Mutation: none
  Entrez Gene: CRY2 (a.k.a. AT1G04400, AT-PHH1, ATCRY2, CRYPTOCHROME 2 APOPROTEIN, F19P19.14, F19P19_14, FHA, PHH1, cryptochrome 2); UL48 (a.k.a. HHV1gp00p27)
  Promoter: CMV
  Cloning method: Ligation Independent Cloning
Terms and licenses: Academic/Nonprofit Terms; Industry Terms: Not Available to Industry
How to cite: PHR-GFP-VP16 was a gift from Karsten Rippe (Addgene plasmid # 183927 ; http://n2t.net/addgene:183927 ; RRID:Addgene_183927)
