>Addgene plasmid #183927 | PHR-GFP-VP16 | depositor partial sequence | sequence record 356469 | PHR
ATGAAGATGGACAAAAAGACTATAGTTTGGTTTAGAAGAGACCTAAGGATTGAGGATAATCCTGCATTAG
CAGCAGCTGCTCACGAAGGATCTGTTTTTCCTGTCTTCATTTGGTGTCCTGAAGAAGAAGGACAGTTTTA
TCCTGGAAGAGCTTCAAGATGGTGGATGAAACAATCACTTGCTCACTTATCTCAATCCTTGAAGGCTCTT
GGATCTGACCTCACTTTAATCAAAACCCACAACACGATTTCAGCGATCTTGGATTGTATCCGCGTTACCG
GTGCTACAAAAGTCGTCTTTAACCACCTCTATGATCCTGTTTCGTTAGTTCGGGACCATACCGTAAAGGA
GAAGCTGGTGGAACGTGGGATCTCTGTGCAAAGCTACAATGGAGATCTATTGTATGAACCGTGGGAGATA
TACTGCGAAAAGGGCAAACCTTTTACGAGTTTCAATTCTTACTGGAAGAAATGCTTAGATATGTCGATTG
AATCCGTTATGCTTCCTCCTCCTTGGCGGTTGATGCCAATAACTGCAGCGGCTGAAGCGATTTGGGCGTG
TTCGATTGAAGAACTAGGGCTGGAGAATGAGGCCGAGAAACCGAGCAATGCGTTGTTAACTAGAGCTTGG
TCTCCAGGATGGAGCAATGCTGATAAGTTACTAAATGAGTTCATCGAGAAGCAGTTGATAGATTATGCAA
AGAACAGCAAGAAAGTTGTTGGGAATTCTACTTCACTACTTTCTCCGTATCTCCATTTCGGGGAAATAAG
CGTCAGACACGTTTTCCAGTGTGCCCGGATGAAACAAATTATATGGGCAAGAGATAAGAACAGTGAAGGA
GAAGAAAGTGCAGATCTTTTTCTTAGGGGAATCGGTTTAAGAGAGTATTCTCGGTATATATGTTTCAACT
TCCCGTTTACTCACGAGCAATCGTTGTTGAGTCATCTTCGGTTTTTCCCTTGGGATGCTGATGTTGATAA
GTTCAAGGCCTGGAGACAAGGCAGGACCGGTTATCCGTTGGTGGATGCCGGAATGAGAGAGCTTTGGGCT
ACCGGATGGATGCATAACAGAATAAGAGTGATTGTTTCAAGCTTTGCTGTGAAGTTTCTTCTCCTTCCAT
GGAAATGGGGAATGAAGTATTTCTGGGATACACTTTTGGATGCTGATTTGGAATGTGACATCCTTGGCTG
GCAGTATATCTCTGGGAGTATCCCCGATGGCCACGAGCTTGATCGCTTGGACAATCCCGCGTTACAAGGC
GCCAAATATGACCCAGAAGGTGAGTACATAAGGCAATGGCTTCCCGAGCTTGCGAGATTGCCAACTGAAT
GGATCCATCATCCATGGGACGCTCCTTTAACCGTACTCAAAGCTTCTGGTGTGGAACTCGGAACAAACTA
TGCGAAACCCATTGTAGACATCGACACAGCTCGTGAGCTACTAGCTAAAGCTATTTCAAGAACCCGTGAA
GCACAGATCATGATCGGAGCAGCA
