>Addgene plasmid #183927 | PHR-GFP-VP16 | depositor partial sequence | sequence record 356470 | EGFP
CATGGTGAGCAAGGGCGAGGAGCTGTTCACCGGGGTGGTGCCCATCCTGGTCGAGCTGGACGGCGACGTA
AACGGCCACAAGTTCAGCGTGTCCGGCGAGGGCGAGGGCGATGCCACCTACGGCAAGCTGACCCTGAAGT
TCATCTGCACCACCGGCAAGCTGCCCGTGCCCTGGCCCACCCTCGTGACCACCCTGACCTACGGCGTGCA
GTGCTTCAGCCGCTACCCCGACCACATGAAGCAGCACGACTTCTTCAAGTCCGCCATGCCCGAAGGCTAC
GTCCAGGAGCGCACCATCTTCTTCAAGGACGACGGCAACTACAAGACCCGCGCCGAGGTGAAGTTCGAGG
GCGACACCCTGGTGAACCGCATCGAGCTGAAGGGCATCGACTTCAAGGAGGACGGCAACATCCTGGGGCA
CAAGCTGGAGTACAACTACAACAGCCACAACGTCTATATCATGGCCGACAAGCAGAAGAACGGCATCAAG
GTGAACTTCAAGATCCGCCACAACATCGAGGACGGCAGCGTGCAGCTCGCCGACCACTACCAGCAGAACA
CCCCCATCGGCGACGGCCCCGTGCTGCTGCCCGACAACCACTACCTGAGCACCCAGTCCGCCCTGAGCAA
AGACCCCAACGAGAAGCGCGATCACATGGTCCTGCTGGAGTTCGTGACCGCCGCCGGGATCACTCTCGGC
ATGGACGAGCTGTACAA
