>Addgene plasmid #183927 | PHR-GFP-VP16 | depositor partial sequence | sequence record 356510 | VP16
AGGGGGCGTCGACTGGGTACCCCTCCTAAGAAGAAGAGGAAGGTTGCCCCCACCATGGATAAAAAGAAGA
GAAAGGCCCCCCCGACCGATGTCAGCCTGGGGGACGAGCTCCACTTAGACGGCGAGGACGTGGCGATGGC
GCATGCCGACGCGCTAGACGATTTCGATCTGGACATGTTGGGGGACGGGGATTCCCCGGGTCCGGGATTT
ACCCCCCACGACTCCGCCCCCTACGGCGCTCTGGATATGGCCGACTTCGAGTTTGAGCAGATGTTTACCG
ATGCCCCTCTAGACGGGGGGATCCACCGGATCTAG
